>Addgene plasmid #81007 | exon K-renilla | addgene full sequence | sequence record 158524 | Addgene next-generation full plasmid sequencing result
CTTCAAGAATTAATTCTATATTCTAAAAACACAAATGATACTTCTAAAAAAAAATCATGAATGGCATCAA
CTCTGAATCAAATCTTTGCAGATGCACCTACTTCTCATTTCCACTGTCACATCATTTTTCCAGATCTCGC
TGCCTGTTATGTGGCCCACAAACCAAGACACGTTTTATGGCCATTAAAGCTGGCTGATCGTCGCCAAACA
CCAAATACATAATGAATATGTACACATTCGAGAAAGAAGCGATCAAAGAAGCGTCTTCGGGCGGAGTAGG
AGAATGCGGAGGAGAAGGAGAACGAGCTGATCTAGTATCTCTCCACAATCCAATGCCAACTGACCAACTG
GCCATATTCGGAGCAATTTGAAGCCAATTTCCATCGCCTGGCGATCGCTCCATTCTTGGCTATATGTTTT
TCACCGTTACCCGGGGCCATTTTCAAAGACTCGTCGGCAAGATAAGATTGTGTCACTCGCTGTCTCTCTT
CATTTGTCGAAGAATGCTGAGGAATTTCGCGATGACGTCGGCGAGTATTTTGAAGAATGAGAATAATTTG
TATTTATACGAAAATCAGTTAGTGGAATTTTCTACAAAAACATGTTATCTATAGATAATTTTGTTGCAAA
ATATGTTGACTATGACAAAGATTGTATGTATATACCTTTAATGTATTCTCATTTTCTTATGTATTTATAA
TGGCAATGATGATACTGATGATATTTTAAGATGATGCCAGACCAAAAGGCTTGAATTTCTGCGTCTTTTG
CCGAACGCAGTGCATGTGCAATTGTTGTTTTTTGGAATATTCAATTTTCGGACTGTCCGCTTTGATTTCA
GTTTCTTGGCTTATTCAAAAAGCAAAGTAAAGCCAAAAAAGCGAGATGGCAATACCAAATGCGGCAAAAC
GGTAGTGGAAGGAAAGGGGTGCGGGGCAGCGGAAGGAAGGGTGGGGCGGGGCGTGGCGGGGTCTGTGGCT
GGGCGCGACGTCACCGACGTTGGAGCCACTCCTTTGACCATGTGTGCGTGTGTGTATTATTCGTGTCTCG
CCACTCGCCGGTTGTTTTTTTCTTTTTATGCTGCGCTCTCTCTAGCGCCATCTCGCTTACGCATGCTCAA
CGCACCGCATGTTGCCGTTTCCTTTTATGCGTCATTTTGGCTCGAAATAGGCAATTATTTAAACAAAGAT
TAGTCAACGAAAACGCTAAAATAAATAAGTCTACAATATGGTTACTTATTGCCATGTGTGTGCAGCCAAC
GATAGCAACAAAAGCAACAACACAGGTGGCTTTCCCTCTTTCACTTTTTGTTTGCAAGCCGCGTGCGAGC
AAGACGGCACGACCGGCAAACGCAATTACGCTGACAAAGAGCAGACGAAGTTTTGGCGAAAAACATCAAG
GCGCCTGATACGAATGCATTTGCAATAACAATTGCGATATTTAATATTGTTTATGAAGCTGTTTGACTTC
AAAACACACAAAAAAAAAAATAAAACAAATTATTTGAAAGAGAATTAGGAATCGGACGCTTATCGTTAGG
GTAACAACAAGAAATGCTTACTGAGTCACAGCCTCTGGAAAACTGCCGCAAGCCAGAGAGAGAGAGAAAA
AGAGGGAGAGCAGCTTAGACCGCATGTGCTTGTGTGTGAGGCGTCTCTCTCTTCGTCTCTGTTGCGCAAA
CGCATAGACTGCACTGAAAAAATCGATTACCTATTTTTTATGAATGAATATTTGCACTATTACTATTCAA
AACTATTAAGATAGCAATCACATTCAATAGCCAAATACTATACCACCTGAGCGATGCAACGAAATGATCA
ATTTGAGCAAAAATGCTGCATATTTAGGACGGCATCATTATAGAAATGCTTCTTGCTGTGTACTTTTCTC
TCGTCTGGCAGCTGTTTCGCCGTTATTGTTAAAACCGGCTTAAGTTAGGTGTGTTTTCTACGACTAGTGA
ATGCCCTACTAGAAGATGTGTGTTGCACAAAATGTCCCTGGAATAACCAATTTGAAGTGCAGATAGCAGT
AAACGTAAGCTAATATGAATATTATTTAACTGTAATGTTTTAATATCGCTGGACATTACTAATAAACCCA
CTATAAACACATGTACATATGTATGTTTTGGCATACAATGAGTAGTTGGGGAAAAAATGTGTAAAAGCAC
CGTGACCATCACAGCATAAAGATAACCAGCTGAAGTATCGAATATGAGTAACCCCCAAATTGAATCACAT
GCCGCAACTGATAGGACCCATGGAAGTACACTCTTCATGGCGATATACAAGACACACACAAGCACGAACA
CCCAGTTGCGGAGGAAATTCTCCGTAAATGAAAACCCAATCGGCGAACAATTCATACCCATATATGGTAA
AAGTTTTGAACGCGACTTGAGAGCGGAGAGCATTGCGGCTGATAAGGTTTTAGCGCTAAGCGGGCTTTAT
AAAACGGGCTGCGGGACCAGTTTTCATATCACTACCGTTTGAGTTCTTGTGCTGTGTGGATACTCCTCCC
GACACAAAGCCGCTCCATCAGCCAGCAGTCGTCTAATCCAGAGACCCCGGATCGGGGTACCATGGCATTA
GAAGATGTACATCTGCCACAAAGACCCATACTGCAGGATATTTTATACTATATGGACAGAATATTTACGG
TTATATTCTTCTTGGAAATGTTAATCAAGTGGTTGGCGCTCGGCTTCAAAGTGTACTTCACCAACGCGTG
GTGTTGGCTCGATTTCGTGATTGTCATGGTAAGTCCACCGGTTACCCAAGTAGATCGCTCCCCAATCAGC
TTTCGGACCTCAATATTTTGTTTGCCGAACGTATCGAAACCGTTTAAAACTTAACCAACCACAAGACCCT
GGACCGAAATGAATTGAGTTACTTGAAGACGATTTAAGACTTTTCAGTTAAGCCTTTAGTCTGTATGCCT
TATTCCCGCCCCGAAATCGCTGTGTACTGCTTAGGGCAGTATGACAGATGTCTTGAGAAACCCAGCTCGT
CCCGAGTTTGTATCTAAAGTGTATATTGAGAACCGTTGTATGATATAAAGCCAAAGAACAAGTAACTAGT
ACACTGTAACGAGTAACGAGTAAACGTAAAGAATTTGTTTGATATTACCATAGGTTAGCATAGTTATTCA
CATTAGCTTAGTACGATAAGTGCCCTCTATACATATACTCGTATATAGATCATCCCTATAGACATAGCTT
ATCCAACTTTGAGTTTCGTTTTGAGTTACCCGCCAATCTAAATCGCCCATCTAGCTGTCGCTAATTAATT
TGGCCGCGGTCTGGTCCGGGGCCGATGATGTGCCCGCCTTTCGCTCGATGCGAACTCTGCGCGCCCTGCG
ACCTCTGCGGGCAGTTTCGCGCTGGGAGGGCATGAAAGTAAGTAGCGTCCACCACAGCCTCTCTATCTCT
CTATCTCTCTCTCTCTCTCTCGCTGTCTCTGTGTGTCTCTCTTGCTCTTTCTCCTCCTTAAAAGTTCTAA
GCTAAGCTCAGACTAAATTCCTATATATGTTTCTCGCTGTGTAACTTTCCCTCATTCGCATTCACTGTTG
TCTCTATGTGTGTGCGGGTGGGTGTGTGTGCGTGCGTGTATGTGTGTGTGTGCTAAGTATACAACTAATA
ATACTCAATAGCTATATACATTCGTTAAATGTTGTTGCTTCACTAACAAACTGAGTTCCTTACTTGCGGT
CTATCTAAATGGCGAGCTCTACAATCTTCAATCACATTTGTATCTTTAAAAAAACTGTTATACTTCAACC
GCTACGATCTTCAGCTGGGTTGTACACGGTGCAGCGACTATTTGAATAATTGTAAAGCGCCGTTTACAAC
TATCGCAAAACGGTTGAAAGCTTTTAGGATCGAACATTGACCGCAACTTCGTTGGCAAAGCGCTTTAATT
CCCGCCTCCGAAATTGTTATACACACACAAAATACATGTTCGAGCAATGTTATTAATCACCGTCAGTTTT
CAATATTGTGTTCTGAGCATACATATATCGATATTTAAGCCATCTATGTGCGTGTGTATCTATGGGTATA
CGTGGTTTTCTTTCGCTCAATATGTGTGTGCTAAACGCTACAATCCGTCCAAGCCGAATCGCTCACATTG
CGCCCAGGGCAGCGCCATGCTAAGTGTTATACCGGCCAGTTCTGTACATTTTCTGCTGCCTGTTAATGTT
GATGTAATTTACTCCTACATATGTTTGTCCCTGCCAAACCCCAAATATATATACATATATATATTGATAC
CATTGTCCCTATATATACAAATATTGTTGCGTGTAAATGTAAAGTAAAAGTAAAATCTACAAGCCAACCG
CAATATCTTCAAGAAGCTTTGTAGGCATTGTATTCCATTGCTGCCGTCGCGCGCTTCAGCTTAGCTGCCT
ACATTGTATAACAGTAGCGTAATCATACGGTTATAGTTTAAACAAGTAATCTAGGACCATTGATACACAT
ACATACATAGGTCAGTCATAGCTTTTAAACTGTACTATATATAATATTCCTACGTATATAATGAAATTAG
AAATAGGAACCATACATGCAACACGATTGGTCAGCTAATGTAACTGTTATACGAGTACAAGCGTATAATA
ACTTGTGTATAAGTAGTTTGGTTCAATAACTAGCCATAGCTTAGTCATTGGTAGCAATACCTCCCCCAGA
ACCTCGAAACCCCATGTACACTCCCAGTTGCCAAGTCCGAACCCCTAGATCGTTTTGGTTGTCTTAGACA
GTTAGTCCTAGTTAATCCCATTACCAAAGCCACGTCCACATGAACACAACGAATTTGAACCGGAACTGGA
CCCCTTCCCTCGCCACGGCCTCCAACTTAGCGGCACAAAACTATATCTATCCGTATAGGTGTATGTATGT
ACATACCAAATGTATATCCCCATAATTGTTAAAAAGCGAACCACGCAAAAGGGCCACAACTGCACTGAAT
TGTACAAACAAGAAGTATAACAAACAAATGTAACCAAATATACCAAAAACTTCACGACGCTCAGTCGTTA
GTGTATAGATATCGAAATCGTTTACTCGTATATGTATATATACTGTATATTCAACCACAATCAGTACAAT
CAGAACAACAACCAGATGTCGAGTATTCGATAAATCGCTCATACGCAGTGGTGGCAGTGTTTTACTTACA
ACAAACGACGCTCCAATCGCGTCCCGTCTCACACCAACAGATATCGCTTGGTCTGGGCTAACTTAACTGA
GCTCTTTTCCATCTGGGGCTAAACTCACCCCAAGATTAACTTCAGTCCAGTGCAAACTGGGATCCACAAT
ACCCAATCGAGTCCGGCAGCAAAGTTTGAGCAAAAATGTGTCAACATAGAGACAGATCAAGACAGGAAAA
CCAAAAGCCGAAAGCCATTTTTCAATGAGAACCTAGTGATGAGGTCGCACGACTGCACAATGGACTCATT
GAGGTCCCTGCATACGCCGCGACCAACACCAAATTCGTCATAAAGTAAAGTTTGTATATATTAGAATAAT
CTATCGAATCATGGAACATCCATTCTCGATCTCTCGTCAATCGTTTCGTTTCGTTTCGTTTCGTCCATGG
CGTATGCATGCCGAATTCGTCCATTGTGGAGTGTGGTGCGGCTGGTGGTGCAAACAATCGTAGGAAACAA
TCGATTTAGACAGACCTAGCCTAGTTCCCAAAGTCATAACTCTCTCTGTAACTCTCTGGATGTGCCGTCT
CCCCCCCAAAAGATCCTTTGCTATCAAGAAAGGACCTACCCGATTTCAGTAATTCGTACTCGTACTCGTA
TCGAACAACACACACACACACTCAGCTCTCGTCTCTCTATGTATGTCTCACCCAGAGCAGTTATCGTATA
CCTACTACTACTATATACCCTTGGATTGAACCGAAACTACTTCCAATACACATCGAACCAATCCGAAAAA
CAATCGTTAACGAACCGAACCCACAGTAATCTACATATACGTACTTTATATGCATATGTGTTAACCTGTT
TTGTGTGTATGTGTCTACGTCTATAAGTGTTACCATCTATGTATTTGCCAGAATATATACATATAATCGT
ACAAGCTATATTATGTAACAACTATCGTACTACACTAGGCTATTGTTTAAGAACATGTTTTGTCTAAGTC
AGAAGAGCGCATTGGTAATATGCAAGTAAGTTCTCCGAACCCATAGGGCCCCTGCCACGCCCCGTTCTGC
CCCTTTTTTTGCCTTTGACCCCTTTTTGTCGAACAGCAGCTGCAGCTGCATTTGAAAAACAACAACGGCG
CGGATTAATCTCTTTAAAGCTTCTTTTCGTTAGACAGACAGAAACTAAAACTTAAAACTTAAAAAAAAAA
AACAAAAAAAAAAACCCAAAACCCGATACCGAAAAAACCGAACAAAGTACCGAAAAATGAAAGATAAATC
ACTTTTGCTTTATTTACAAAGAATCTCTAAGTATGCAACTAAATATGTTAAACTTGGCACTATTCGAACT
ATATCGAAACTAGGTATCGCTTATCAACTTCGTTGCTTCACTTGTTGGAGCTGGTGGTATTCAAGCCTTC
AAGACTATGCGAACGTTAAGAGCATAGAGACCACTACGTGCCATGTCCCGTATGCAGGGCATGAGGGTAC
GTACTTTCCATACATACTCGTAACAACCCAATACCAAACCAATATCAAATCAAATCAAATCGAAACCAAT
TACCACAACAAAAAATACTTACCAACAAACAAACAAACAATTTCATCAATCAGTATCAGTATCAGTATCA
GTAGCATATCGTATATCGTATCTCAATCCAGCAAATAGCGCCAAATCTCATCATAACTAATACTGGCGAC
TCCTTTACGCCGATACAACCTCTCTACTCGAACTCGTTAACACCAGCCATTCATTTCAAACTAACAGCAA
CCGATCCGAATTGTGTAGCTATAGAAATTGAAACGTGCATAGCTTTACAGTTAACCATTTGGATTGATGG
GCTCATAACCATGATAATCTGCATCAGTGAAGCAGTTGAATTCATTTGTTGCATCCGTAATTTGTAAAAC
TTATGAAATTATCAACATAAATCGTAATTGATTGACTGATTAGATGCTAATTACCCAACAACTTACTCAA
ATCTCTCTCTCTCATCGATCAGCCGAACACAAAAACCACACTCCAAGTACTAGAGTTAATCTTAGCTATC
GTTAATCGTTATTCTTACATACTTACTTATGCATATTGTTATAAATAATTAGACAACTGTTTTGCCTTGC
CTTCTCTCACACACAAGTTGCGTCTTGCTCGATCTCTTTTTCGCTCTAGCTAGCTCGCTCTGTCTATCTC
TCTCTGTTTCTCTCTCTCTCTCTCTCTCTCTCTCTCTTATTTTGACCTACTATCCACATCCTTTATTGAT
TGTCCACTCGGCTCACACTTAGAATATAATTGGCTCATCAGAACAAAGAAATTCGCTTAAACAGCTTAAC
CAATTGACGACTATCGGTCGAGTCCTATGCTTGCCAAGTACTGTAGAACCGATCGAACATTATAATTAGA
ATTATCATCGCCTTATGTACCAGCCACACAACTTTTGATTCTACTCGTACTTTGACCATCTCATCTAGTC
ACGTACTTAGTCTCTAGTTTAAGTTAACTCTTAGCTAATTTTGTCGCATATACTTAATAACTTCAAGTTG
AACATGTGCTTGTTTGTTCGCAAATGAACCGTTATGCTGTTGCCCGTTGTGCCTAACTGTTATATATGTA
TGTAGTATTGTAAAGTAAACGGCTGCCTTGGCTTGGCTCAGTGTTGAGAATCGCACGTCGCCTGCAAGTA
GTGTTAGTCAGCACACCGAGAAAGTCTCCATTGCACTCACACAGTCGCACGCTTTCATCTCATACACAAT
AAAAAAATTTAAAAAAAAAAACAATTATTCATCTATACAGCAATACACTCATTCACAAAACAACCATGTA
CACGCAATAACACACATCTGTACATCAACATCATTATTCTTAAGTCTGATACTAACTTGAACTAGTGTAT
ACTGATAATTATATATCTATATATTCCCAACTGACTAAATAACTCTCTGCATTTATTGTATTATATTCTA
TCCCCTCTCCCCGCCCTCGCCTCGCCTCGCCTTGCCTCGCATCACCCATACACCCATGTATCCCAACTAC
TACAACAACCAATAAAACAACCAACCAACCAATCCATCGATAACTCAACTCCCAATCATCATCGACGTTG
CCAACGACGACCCAATCGATTAACGATCGAATGATTGATCAATCAATCCACGAATTCAACAAAACAAAAA
ACCAAACCAAATTCAGGTCGTCGTTAATGCGCTGGTACAAGCTATACCGTCCATCTTCAATGTGCTATTG
GTGTGTCTAATATTTTGGCTAATTTTTGCCATAATGGGTGTACAGCTTTTTGCTGGAAAATATTTTAAGT
CTAGAATGACTTCGAAAGTTTATGATCCAGAACAAAGGAAACGGATGATAACTGGTCCGCAGTGGTGGGC
CAGATGTAAACAAATGAATGTTCTTGATTCATTTATTAATTATTATGATTCAGAAAAACATGCAGAAAAT
GCTGTTATTTTTTTACATGGTAACGCGGCCTCTTCTTATTTATGGCGACATGTTGTGCCACATATTGAGC
CAGTAGCGCGGTGTATTATACCAGACCTTATTGGTATGGGCAAATCAGGCAAATCTGGTAATGGTTCTTA
TAGGTTACTTGATCATTACAAATATCTTACTGCATGGTTTGAACTTCTTAATTTACCAAAGAAGATCATT
TTTGTCGGCCATGATTGGGGTGCTTGTTTGGCATTTCATTATAGCTATGAGCATCAAGATAAGATCAAAG
CAATAGTTCACGCTGAAAGTGTAGTAGATGTGATTGAATCATGGGATGAATGGCCTGATATTGAAGAAGA
TATTGCGTTGATCAAATCTGAAGAAGGAGAAAAAATGGTTTTGGAGAATAACTTCTTCGTGGAAACCATG
TTGCCATCAAAAATCATGAGAAAGTTAGAACCAGAAGAATTTGCAGCATATCTTGAACCATTCAAAGAGA
AAGGTGAAGTTCGTCGTCCAACATTATCATGGCCTCGTGAAATCCCGTTAGTAAAAGGTGGTAAACCTGA
CGTTGTACAAATTGTTAGGAATTATAATGCTTATCTACGTGCAAGTGATGATTTACCAAAAATGTTTATT
GAATCGGACCCAGGATTCTTTTCCAATGCTATTGTTGAAGGTGCCAAGAAGTTTCCTAATACTGAATTTG
TCAAAGTAAAAGGTCTTCATTTTTCGCAAGAAGATGCACCTGATGAAATGGGAAAATATATCAAATCGTT
CGTTGAGCGAGTTCTCAAAAATGAACAATAAGCGGCCGCTCGAGTCTAGAGGGCCCGCGGTTCGAAGGTA
AGCCTATCCCTAACCCTCTCCTCGGTCTCGATTCTACGCGTACCGGTCATCATCACCATCACCATTGAGT
TTAAACCCGCTGATCAGCCTCGACTGTGCCTTCTAAGGCCTGAGCTCGCTGATCAGCCTCGATCGAGGAT
CCAGACATGATAAGATACATTGATGAGTTTGGACAAACCACAACTAGAATGCAGTGAAAAAAATGCTTTA
TTTGTGAAATTTGTGATGCTATTGCTTTATTTGTAACCATTATAAGCTGCAATAAACAAGTTAACAACAA
CAATTGCATTCATTTTATGTTTCAGGTTCAGGGGGAGGTGTGGGAGGTTTTTTAAAGCAAGTAAAACCTC
TACAAATGTGGTATGGCTGATTATGATCAGTCGACCGATGCCCTTGAGAGCCTTCAACCCAGTCAGCTCC
TTCCGGTGGGCGCGGGGCATGACTATCGTCGCCGCACTTATGACTGTCTTCTTTATCATGCAACTCGTAG
GACAGGTGCCGGCAGCGCTCTGGGTCATTTTCGGCGAGGACCGCTTTCGCTGGAGCGCGACGATGATCGG
CCTGTCGCTTGCGGTATTCGGAATCTTGCACGCCCTCGCTCAAGCCTTCGTCACTGGTCCCGCCACCAAA
CGTTTCGGCGAGAAGCAGGCCATTATCGCCGGCATGGCGGCCGACGCGCTGGGCTACGTCTTGCTGGCGT
TCGCGACGCGAGGCTGGATGGCCTTCCCCATTATGATTCTTCTCGCTTCCGGCGGCATCGGGATGCCCGC
GTTGCAGGCCATGCTGTCCAGGCAGGTAGATGACGACCATCAGGGACAGCTTCAAGGCCAGCAAAAGGCC
AGGAACCGTAAAAAGGCCGCGTTGCTGGCGTTTTTCCATAGGCTCCGCCCCCCTGACGAGCATCACAAAA
ATCGACGCTCAAGTCAGAGGTGGCGAAACCCGACAGGACTATAAAGATACCAGGCGTTTCCCCCTGGAAG
CTCCCTCGTGCGCTCTCCTGTTCCGACCCTGCCGCTTACCGGATACCTGTCCGCCTTTCTCCCTTCGGGA
AGCGTGGCGCTTTCTCATAGCTCACGCTGTAGGTATCTCAGTTCGGTGTAGGTCGTTCGCTCCAAGCTGG
GCTGTGTGCACGAACCCCCCGTTCAGCCCGACCGCTGCGCCTTATCCGGTAACTATCGTCTTGAGTCCAA
CCCGGTAAGACACGACTTATCGCCACTGGCAGCAGCCACTGGTAACAGGATTAGCAGAGCGAGGTATGTA
GGCGGTGCTACAGAGTTCTTGAAGTGGTGGCCTAACTACGGCTACACTAGAAGGACAGTATTTGGTATCT
GCGCTCTGCTGAAGCCAGTTACCTTCGGAAAAAGAGTTGGTAGCTCTTGATCCGGCAAACAAACCACCGC
TGGTAGCGGTGGTTTTTTTGTTTGCAAGCAGCAGATTACGCGCAGAAAAAAAGGATCTCAAGAAGATCCT
TTGATCTTTTCTACGGGGTCTGACGCTCAGTGGAACGAAAACTCACGTTAAGGGATTTTGGTCATGAGAT
TATCAAAAAGGATCTTCACCTAGATCCTTTTAAATTAAAAATGAAGTTTTAAATCAATCTAAAGTATATA
TGAGTAAACTTGGTCTGACAGTTACCAATGCTTAATCAGTGAGGCACCTATCTCAGCGATCTGTCTATTT
CGTTCATCCATAGTTGCCTGACTCCCCGTCGTGTAGATAACTACGATACGGGAGGGCTTACCATCTGGCC
CCAGTGCTGCAATGATACCGCGAGACCCACGCTCACCGGCTCCAGATTTATCAGCAATAAACCAGCCAGC
CGGAAGGGCCGAGCGCAGAAGTGGTCCTGCAACTTTATCCGCCTCCATCCAGTCTATTAATTGTTGCCGG
GAAGCTAGAGTAAGTAGTTCGCCAGTTAATAGTTTGCGCAACGTTGTTGCCATTGCTGCAGGCATCGTGG
TGTCACGCTCGTCGTTTGGTATGGCTTCATTCAGCTCCGGTTCCCAACGATCAAGGCGAGTTACATGATC
CCCCATGTTGTGCAAAAAAGCGGTTAGCTCCTTCGGTCCTCCGATCGTTGTCAGAAGTAAGTTGGCCGCA
GTGTTATCACTCATGGTTATGGCAGCACTGCATAATTCTCTTACTGTCATGCCATCCGTAAGATGCTTTT
CTGTGACTGGTGAGTACTCAACCAAGTCATTCTGAGAATAGTGTATGCGGCGACCGAGTTGCTCTTGCCC
GGCGTCAACACGGGATAATACCGCGCCACATAGCAGAACTTTAAAAGTGCTCATCATTGGAAAACGTTCT
TCGGGGCGAAAACTCTCAAGGATCTTACCGCTGTTGAGATCCAGTTCGATGTAACCCACTCGTGCACCCA
ACTGATCTTCAGCATCTTTTACTTTCACCAGCGTTTCTGGGTGAGCAAAAACAGGAAGGCAAAATGCCGC
AAAAAAGGGAATAAGGGCGACACGGAAATGTTGAATACTCATACTCTTCCTTTTTCAATATTATTGAAGC
ATTTATCAGGGTTATTGTCTCATGAGCGGATACATATTTGAATGTATTTAGAAAAATAAACAAATAGGGG
TTCCGCGCACATTTCCCCGAAAAGTGCCACCTGACGTCTAAGAAACCATTATTATCATGACATTAACCTA
TAAAAATAGGCGTATCACGAGGCCCTTTCGT
Features (pLannotate 1.2.2; 10 found; start..end, strand, type, name):
     56..2565    +  promoter       Ac5 promoter: Drosophila melanogaster actin 5C promoter
   6362..6384    -  promoter       URA3 promoter (fragment): S. cerevisiae URA3
   8476..9411    +  CDS            Rluc: luciferase from the anthozoan coelenterate Renilla reniformis (sea pansy)
   9447..9488    +  CDS            V5 tag: epitope tag from simian virus 5
   9588..9722    -  polyA_signal   SV40 poly(A) signal: SV40 polyadenylation signal
   9745..9829    -  CDS            large T antigen (fragment): large T antigen from SV40 (simian virus 40)
   9830..10277   +  CDS            TcR (fragment): tetracycline efflux protein; tet; confers resistance to tetracycline
  10323..10911   -  rep_origin     ori: high-copy-number ColE1/pMB1/pBR322/pUC origin of replication
  11082..11942   -  CDS            AmpR: β-lactamase; bla; confers resistance to ampicillin, carbenicillin, and related antibiotics
  11943..12047   -  promoter       AmpR promoter: bla
