[The description below was written by a language model from this plasmid's Addgene catalogue record and pLannotate feature annotations shown in this document.]
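Description:
exon K-renilla is an insect-cell expression plasmid built on the pAc5.1 backbone, carrying a luciferase-based splicing minigene derived from the Drosophila melanogaster voltage-gated sodium channel gene paralytic (para, DmNav). It is propagated in E. coli through a high-copy ColE1/pUC-type origin and selected with ampicillin via the β-lactamase gene and its own promoter. The record lists no selectable marker for insect cells, so it appears suited to transient transfection of Drosophila cell lines.

The payload is driven by the constitutive Drosophila actin 5C promoter, annotated at the start of the roughly 12.1 kb sequence. Downstream, between KpnI and NotI sites, lies a genomic segment of para spanning exon 24 to exon 26. This region is unannotated in the feature table apart from a very short hit to a yeast URA3 promoter, which is most likely a spurious match. It is fused at its C-terminal end to Renilla luciferase, followed by the vector's V5 epitope and an SV40 polyadenylation signal. Small fragments annotated as SV40 large T antigen and a tetracycline resistance gene are probably backbone remnants with no function here.

Exon 25 of para is alternatively spliced, with variants named K and L in the record. Because a termination codon has been inserted in exon L, transcripts that include L should terminate before the luciferase, so Renilla activity should report only transcripts that include exon K. The construct is therefore used to quantify splice choice at exon 25, in work on suppressing seizures by manipulating sodium channel splicing.
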