Addgene plasmid #81007: exon K-renilla
Purpose: luciferase based mini-gene to report splicing at exon 25 in Drosophila parayltic
Depositing lab: Richard Baines. Depositing organization: University of Manchester. Publication: Seizure suppression through manipulating splicing of a voltage-gated sodium channel. Lin WH, He M, Baines RA. Brain. 2015 Apr;138(Pt 4):891-901. doi: 10.1093/brain/awv012. Epub 2015 Feb 12. PubMed 25681415.
Backbone
  Vector backbone: pAc5.1
  Backbone manufacturer: Invitrogen
  Vector type: Insect Expression
Growth in bacteria
  Bacterial resistance: Ampicillin, 100 μg/mL
  Growth temperature: 37°C
  Growth strain: DH5alpha
  Copy number: Unknown
Gene/Insert
  Gene/Insert name: paralytic (alt names: para; DmNav)
  Species: D. melanogaster (fly)
  Mutation: spanning exon 24 to exon 26, termination codon inserted in exon L
  Entrez Gene: para (a.k.a. Dmel_CG9907, CG9907, DmNa[[V]], DmNa[[v]], DmNa[[v]]1, DmNav, DmNav1, Dmel\CG9907, Nav1, Ocd, Para, Scn1alpha, Shu, Shudderer, VSSC, bas, bss, l(1)14Da, l(1)ESHS48, lincRNA.S9469, olfD, par, para13-5, sbl, sbl-1)
  Promoter: P-AC5 (Actin 5C)
  Tag / fusion protein: Renilla luciferase (C terminal on insert)
  Cloning method: Restriction Enzyme; 5′ cloning site KpnI (not destroyed); 3′ cloning site NotI (not destroyed)
  Sequencing primers: 5′ AC5; 3′ BGH-rev
Terms and licenses: Academic/Nonprofit Terms; Industry Terms: Not Available to Industry
How to cite: exon K-renilla was a gift from Richard Baines (Addgene plasmid # 81007 ; http://n2t.net/addgene:81007 ; RRID:Addgene_81007)
