>Addgene plasmid #81007 | exon K-renilla | addgene partial sequence | sequence record 156378 | Rluc-R 5'-TTTACATCTGGCCCACCACT-3'
CCGTTTCCTTTGTTCTGGATCATAAACTTTCGAAGTCATTCTAGACTTAAAATATTTTCCAGCAAAAAGC
TGTACACCCATTATGGCAAAAATTAGCCAAAATATTAGACACACCAATAGCACATTGAAGATGGACGGTA
TAGCTTGTACCAGCGCATTAACGACGACCTGAATTTGGTTTGGTTTTTTGTTTTGTTGAATTCGTGGATT
GATTGATCAATCATTCGATCGTTAATCGATTGGGTCGTCGTTGGCAACGTCGATGATGATTGGGAGTTGA
GTTATCGATGGATTGGTTGGTTGGTTGTTTTATTGGTTGTTGTAGTAGTTGGGATACATGGGTGTATGGG
TGATGCGAGGCAAGGCGAGGCGAGGCGAGGGCGGGGAGAGGGGATAGAATATAATACAATAAATGCAGAG
AGTTATTTAGTCAGTTGGGAATATATAGATATATAATTATCAGTATACACTAGTTCAAGTTAGTATCAGA
CTTAAGAATAATGATGTTGATGTACAGATGTGTGTTATTGCGTGTACATGGTTGTTTTGTGAATGAGTGT
ATTGCTGTATAGATGAATAATTGTTTTTTTTTTTAAATTTTTTTATTGTGTATGAGATGAAAGCGTGCGA
CTGTGTGAGTGCAATGGAGACTTTCTCGGTGTGCTGACTAACACTACTTGCAGGCGACGTGCGATTCTCA
ACACTGAGCCAAGCCAAGGCAGCCGTTTACTTTACAATACTACATACATATATAACAGTTAGGCACAACG
GGCAACAGCATAACGGTTCATTTGCGAACAAACAAGCACATGTTCAACTTGAAGTTATTAAGTATATGCG
ACAAAATTAGCTAAGAGTTAACTTAAACTAGAGACTAAGTACGTGACTAGATGAGATGGTCAAAGTACGA
GTAGAATCAAA
