>Addgene plasmid #81007 | exon K-renilla | addgene partial sequence | sequence record 158515 | AC5 5'-ACACAAAGCCGCTCCATCAG-3'
CAGAGACCCCGGATCGGGGTACCATGGCATTAGAAGATGTACATCTGCCACAAAGACCCATACTGCAGGA
TATTTTATACTATATGGACAGAATATTTACGGTTATATTCTTCTTGGAAATGTTAATCAAGTGGTTGGCG
CTCGGCTTCAAAGTGTACTTCACCAACGCGTGGTGTTGGCTCGATTTCGTGATTGTCATGGTAAGTCCAC
CGGTTACCCAAGTAGATCGCTCCCCAATCAGCTTTCGGACCTCAATATTTTGTTTGCCGAACGTATCGAA
ACCGTTTAAAACTTAACCAACCACAAGACCCTGGACCGAAATGAATTGAGTTACTTGAAGACGATTTAAG
ACTTTTCAGTTAAGCCTTTAGTCTGTATGCCTTATTCCCGCCCCGAAATCGCTGTGTACTGCTTAGGGCA
GTATGACAGATGTCTTGAGAAACCCAGCTCGTCCCGAGTTTGTATCTAAAGTGTATATTGAGAACCGTTG
TATGATATAAAGCCAAAGAACAAGTAACTAGTACACTGTAACGAGTAACGAGTAAACGTAAAGAATTTGT
TTGATATTACCATAGGTTAGCATAGTTATTCACATTAGCTTAGTACGATAAGTGCCCTCTATACATATAC
TCGTATATAGATCATCCCTATAGACATAGCTTATCCAACTTTGAGTTTCGTTTTGAGTTACCCGCCAATC
TAAATCGCCCATCTAGCTGTCGCTAATTAATTTGGCCGCGGTCTGGTCCGGGGCCGATGATGTGCCCGCC
TTTCGCTCGATGCGAACTCTGCGCGCCCTGCGACCTCTGCGGGCAGTTTCGCGCTGGGAGGGCATGAAAG
TAAGTAGCGTCCACCACAGCCTCTCTATCTCTCTATCTCTCTCTCTCTCTCTCGCTGTCTCTGTGTGTCT
CTCTTGCTCTTTCTCCTCCTTAAAAGTTCTAAGCTAAGCTCAGACTAAATTCCTATATATGTTTCTCGCT
GTGTAACTTTCCCTCATTCGCATTCACTGTTGTCTCTATGTGTGTGCCGGTGGGTGTGTGTGCCTGCCTG
TATGTGTGTGTGTGCTAAGTATACAACTAATAATACTCAATAGCTATATACATTCGT
